LOCUS       Exported 12128 bp ds-DNA circular SYN 13-MAY-2021
DEFINITION  Lentiviral expression of EGFR M766_A767insAI.
ACCESSION   .
VERSION     .
KEYWORDS    pHAGE-EGFR-M766_A767insAI
SOURCE      synthetic DNA construct
  ORGANISM  synthetic DNA construct
REFERENCE   1 (bases 1 to 12128)
  AUTHORS   Ng PK, Li J, Jeong KJ, Shao S, Chen H, Tsang YH, Sengupta S, Wang Z,
            Bhavana VH, Tran R, Soewito S, Minussi DC, Moreno D, Kong K,
            Dogruluk T, Lu H, Gao J, Tokheim C, Zhou DC, Johnson AM, Zeng J, Ip
            CKM, Ju Z, Wester M, Yu S, Li Y, Vellano CP, Schultz N, Karchin R,
            Ding L, Lu Y, Cheung LWT, Chen K, Shaw KR, Meric-Bernstam F, Scott
            KL, Yi S, Sahni N, Liang H, Mills GB
  TITLE     Systematic Functional Annotation of Somatic Mutations in Cancer.
  JOURNAL   Cancer Cell. 2018 Mar 12;33(3):450-462.e10. doi:
            10.1016/j.ccell.2018.01.021.
  PUBMED    29533785
REFERENCE   2 (bases 1 to 12128)
  AUTHORS   .
  TITLE     Direct Submission
  JOURNAL   Exported May 13, 2021 from SnapGene Server 1.1.58
            http://www.snapgene.com
FEATURES             Location/Qualifiers
     source          1..12128
                     /organism="synthetic DNA construct"
                     /mol_type="other DNA"
     misc_feature    274..391
                     /label=cPPT/CTS
                     /note="central polypurine tract and central termination
                     sequence of HIV-1"
     promoter        439..1617
                     /label=EF-1-alpha promoter
                     /note="strong constitutive promoter for human elongation
                     factor EF-1-alpha"
     intron          670..1608
                     /label=EF-1-alpha intron A
                     /note="intron upstream of the start codon of human
                     EF-1-alpha"
     primer_bind     1565..1585
                     /label=EF1a-F
                     /note="Human elongation factor-1a promoter, forward primer"
     protein_bind    1637..1661
                     /gene="mutant version of attB"
                     /label=attB1
                     /bound_moiety="BP Clonase(TM)"
                     /note="recombination site for the Gateway(R) BP reaction"
     protein_bind    complement(5304..5328)
                     /gene="mutant version of attB"
                     /label=attB2
                     /bound_moiety="BP Clonase(TM)"
                     /note="recombination site for the Gateway(R) BP reaction"
     promoter        5336..5354
                     /label=T3 promoter
                     /note="promoter for bacteriophage T3 RNA polymerase"
     primer_bind     complement(5379..5398)
                     /label=T7
                     /note="T7 promoter, forward primer"
     promoter        complement(5380..5398)
                     /label=T7 promoter
                     /note="promoter for bacteriophage T7 RNA polymerase"
     protein_bind    complement(5404..5424)
                     /gene="mutant version of attB"
                     /label=attB4
                     /bound_moiety="BP Clonase(TM)"
                     /note="core recombination site for the Gateway(R) BP
                     reaction"
     CDS             5478..5519
                     /codon_start=1
                     /product="epitope tag from simian virus 5"
                     /label=V5 tag
                     /translation="GKPIPNPLLGLDST"
     misc_feature    5540..6107
                     /label=IRES
                     /note="internal ribosome entry site (IRES) of the
                     encephalomyocarditis virus (EMCV)"
     misc_feature    5557..6109
                     /label=IRES
                     /note="internal ribosome entry site (IRES) of the
                     encephalomyocarditis virus (EMCV)"
     primer_bind     complement(5701..5718)
                     /label=IRES reverse
                     /note="IRES internal ribosome entry site, reverse primer.
                     Also called pCDH-rev"
     primer_bind     5928..5947
                     /label=IRES-F
                     /note="IRES internal ribosome entry site, forward primer"
     CDS             6121..6720
                     /codon_start=1
                     /gene="pac from Streptomyces alboniger"
                     /product="puromycin N-acetyltransferase"
                     /label=PuroR
                     /note="confers resistance to puromycin"
                     /translation="MTEYKPTVRLATRDDVPRAVRTLAAAFADYPATRHTVDPDRHIER
                     VTELQELFLTRVGLDIGKVWVADDGAAVAVWTTPESVEAGAVFAEIGPRMAELSGSRLA
                     AQQQMEGLLAPHRPKEPAWFLATVGVSPDHQGKGLGSAVVLPGVEAAERAGVPAFLETS
                     APRNLPFYERLGFTVTADVEVPEGPRTWCMTRKPGA"
     primer_bind     complement(6121..6140)
                     /label=Puro-R
                     /note="Puromycin resistance gene, reverse primer. Also
                     called puro-variant-R"
     primer_bind     6617..6637
                     /label=Puro-F
                     /note="Puromycin resistance gene, forward primer"
     misc_feature    6734..7322
                     /label=WPRE
                     /note="woodchuck hepatitis virus posttranscriptional
                     regulatory element"
     primer_bind     complement(6787..6807)
                     /label=WPRE-R
                     /note="WPRE, reverse primer"
     CDS             complement(7205..7216)
                     /codon_start=1
                     /product="Factor Xa recognition and cleavage site"
                     /label=Factor Xa site
                     /translation="IEGR"
     LTR             7397..7630
                     /label=3' LTR (Delta-U3)
                     /note="self-inactivating 3' long terminal repeat (LTR) from
                     HIV-1"
     primer_bind     complement(7749..7767)
                     /label=pBRforEco
                     /note="pBR322 vectors, upsteam of EcoRI site, forward
                     primer"
     promoter        7835..7939
                     /gene="bla"
                     /label=AmpR promoter
     CDS             7940..8800
                     /codon_start=1
                     /gene="bla"
                     /product="beta-lactamase"
                     /label=AmpR
                     /note="confers resistance to ampicillin, carbenicillin, and
                     related antibiotics"
                     /translation="MSIQHFRVALIPFFAAFCLPVFAHPETLVKVKDAEDQLGARVGYI
                     ELDLNSGKILESFRPEERFPMMSTFKVLLCGAVLSRVDAGQEQLGRRIHYSQNDLVEYS
                     PVTEKHLTDGMTVRELCSAAITMSDNTAANLLLTTIGGPKELTAFLHNMGDHVTRLDRW
                     EPELNEAIPNDERDTTMPVAMATTLRKLLTGELLTLASRQQLIDWMEADKVAGPLLRSA
                     LPAGWFIADKSGAGERGSRGIIAALGPDGKPSRIVVIYTTGSQATMDERNRQIAEIGAS
                     LIKHW"
     primer_bind     complement(8158..8177)
                     /label=Amp-R
                     /note="Ampicillin resistance gene, reverse primer"
     rep_origin      8971..9559
                     /direction=RIGHT
                     /label=ori
                     /note="high-copy-number ColE1/pMB1/pBR322/pUC origin of
                     replication"
     primer_bind     9460..9479
                     /label=pBR322ori-F
                     /note="pBR322 origin, forward primer"
     primer_bind     9713..9730
                     /label=L4440
                     /note="L4440 vector, forward primer"
     primer_bind     9822..9841
                     /label=SV40pro-F
                     /note="SV40 promoter/origin, forward primer"
     protein_bind    9970..9991
                     /label=CAP binding site
                     /bound_moiety="E. coli catabolite activator protein"
                     /note="CAP binding activates transcription in the presence
                     of cAMP."
     promoter        10006..10036
                     /label=lac promoter
                     /note="promoter for the E. coli lac operon"
     protein_bind    10044..10060
                     /label=lac operator
                     /bound_moiety="lac repressor encoded by lacI"
                     /note="The lac repressor binds to the lac operator to
                     inhibit transcription in E. coli. This inhibition can be
                     relieved by adding lactose or
                     isopropyl-beta-D-thiogalactopyranoside (IPTG)."
     primer_bind     10049..10071
                     /label=M13/pUC Reverse
                     /note="In lacZ gene"
     primer_bind     10068..10084
                     /label=M13 rev
                     /note="common sequencing primer, one of multiple similar
                     variants"
     primer_bind     10068..10084
                     /label=M13 Reverse
                     /note="In lacZ gene. Also called M13-rev"
     primer_bind     10134..10153
                     /label=EBV-rev
                     /note="SV40 polyA terminator, reverse primer"
     LTR             10345..10978
                     /label=3' LTR
                     /note="3' long terminal repeat (LTR) from HIV-1"
     misc_feature    11025..11150
                     /label=HIV-1 Psi
                     /note="packaging signal of human immunodeficiency virus
                     type 1"
     misc_feature    11647..11880
                     /label=RRE
                     /note="The Rev response element (RRE) of HIV-1 allows for
                     Rev-dependent mRNA export from the nucleus to the
                     cytoplasm."
     CDS             12065..12109
                     /codon_start=1
                     /product="antigenic peptide corresponding to amino acids
                     655 to 669 of the HIV envelope protein gp41 (Lutje Hulsik
                     et al., 2013)"
                     /label=gp41 peptide
                     /note="recognized by the 2H10 single-chain llama nanobody"
                     /translation="KNEQELLELDKWASL"
ORIGIN
        1 caaattggct gtggtatata aaattattca taatgatagt aggaggcttg gtaggtttaa
       61 gaatagtttt tgctgtactt tctatagtga atagagttag gcagggatat tcaccattat
      121 cgtttcagac ccacctccca accccgaggg gacccgacag gcccgaagga atagaagaag
      181 aaggtggaga gagagacaga gacagatcca ttcgattagt gaacggatct cgacggtatc
      241 gccgaattca caaatggcag tattcatcca caattttaaa agaaaagggg ggattggggg
      301 gtacagtgca ggggaaagaa tagtagacat aatagcaaca gacatacaaa ctaaagaatt
      361 acaaaaacaa attacaaaaa ttcaaaattt tcgggtttat tacagggaca gcagagatcc
      421 agtttggact agtcgtgagg ctccggtgcc cgtcagtggg cagagcgcac atcgcccaca
      481 gtccccgaga agttgggggg aggggtcggc aattgaaccg gtgcctagag aaggtggcgc
      541 ggggtaaact gggaaagtga tgtcgtgtac tggctccgcc tttttcccga gggtggggga
      601 gaaccgtata taagtgcagt agtcgccgtg aacgttcttt ttcgcaacgg gtttgccgcc
      661 agaacacagg taagtgccgt gtgtggttcc cgcgggcctg gcctctttac gggttatggc
      721 ccttgcgtgc cttgaattac ttccacctgg ctgcagtacg tgattcttga tcccgagctt
      781 cgggttggaa gtgggtggga gagttcgagg ccttgcgctt aaggagcccc ttcgcctcgt
      841 gcttgagttg aggcctggcc tgggcgctgg ggccgccgcg tgcgaatctg gtggcacctt
      901 cgcgcctgtc tcgctgcttt cgataagtct ctagccattt aaaatttttg atgacctgct
      961 gcgacgcttt ttttctggca agatagtctt gtaaatgcgg gccaagatct gcacactggt
     1021 atttcggttt ttggggccgc gggcggcgac ggggcccgtg cgtcccagcg cacatgttcg
     1081 gcgaggcggg gcctgcgagc gcggccaccg agaatcggac gggggtagtc tcaagctggc
     1141 cggcctgctc tggtgcctgg cctcgcgccg ccgtgtatcg ccccgccctg ggcggcaagg
     1201 ctggcccggt cggcaccagt tgcgtgagcg gaaagatggc cgcttcccgg ccctgctgca
     1261 gggagctcaa aatggaggac gcggcgctcg ggagagcggg cgggtgagtc acccacacaa
     1321 aggaaaaggg cctttccgtc ctcagccgtc gcttcatgtg actccacgga gtaccgggcg
     1381 ccgtccaggc acctcgatta gttctcgagc ttttggagta cgtcgtcttt aggttggggg
     1441 gaggggtttt atgcgatgga gtttccccac actgagtggg tggagactga agttaggcca
     1501 gcttggcact tgatgtaatt ctccttggaa tttgcccttt ttgagtttgg atcttggttc
     1561 attctcaagc ctcagacagt ggttcaaagt ttttttcttc catttcaggt gtcgtgaagc
     1621 ggccctgcag atatcaacaa gtttgtacaa aaaagcaggc accatgcgac cctccgggac
     1681 ggccggggca gcgctcctgg cgctgctggc tgcgctctgc ccggcgagtc gggctctgga
     1741 ggaaaagaaa gtttgccaag gcacgagtaa caagctcacg cagttgggca cttttgaaga
     1801 tcattttctc agcctccaga ggatgttcaa taactgtgag gtggtccttg ggaatttgga
     1861 aattacctat gtgcagagga attatgatct ttccttctta aagaccatcc aggaggtggc
     1921 tggttatgtc ctcattgccc tcaacacagt ggagcgaatt cctttggaaa acctgcagat
     1981 catcagagga aatatgtact acgaaaattc ctatgcctta gcagtcttat ctaactatga
     2041 tgcaaataaa accggactga aggagctgcc catgagaaat ttacaggaaa tcctgcatgg
     2101 cgccgtgcgg ttcagcaaca accctgccct gtgcaacgtg gagagcatcc agtggcggga
     2161 catagtcagc agtgactttc tcagcaacat gtcgatggac ttccagaacc acctgggcag
     2221 ctgccaaaag tgtgatccaa gctgtcccaa tgggagctgc tggggtgcag gagaggagaa
     2281 ctgccagaaa ctgaccaaaa tcatctgtgc ccagcagtgc tccgggcgct gccgtggcaa
     2341 gtcccccagt gactgctgcc acaaccagtg tgctgcaggc tgcacaggcc cccgggagag
     2401 cgactgcctg gtctgccgca aattccgaga cgaagccacg tgcaaggaca cctgcccccc
     2461 actcatgctc tacaacccca ccacgtacca gatggatgtg aaccccgagg gcaaatacag
     2521 ctttggtgcc acctgcgtga agaagtgtcc ccgtaattat gtggtgacag atcacggctc
     2581 gtgcgtccga gcctgtgggg ccgacagcta tgagatggag gaagacggcg tccgcaagtg
     2641 taagaagtgc gaagggcctt gccgcaaagt gtgtaacgga ataggtattg gtgaatttaa
     2701 agactcactc tccataaatg ctacgaatat taaacacttc aaaaactgca cctccatcag
     2761 tggcgatctc cacatcctgc cggtggcatt taggggtgac tccttcacac atactcctcc
     2821 tctggatcca caggaactgg atattctgaa aaccgtaaag gaaatcacag ggtttttgct
     2881 gattcaggct tggcctgaaa acaggacgga cctccatgcc tttgagaacc tagaaatcat
     2941 acgcggcagg accaagcaac atggtcagtt ttctcttgca gtcgtcagcc tgaacataac
     3001 atccttggga ttacgctccc tcaaggagat aagtgatgga gatgtgataa tttcaggaaa
     3061 caaaaatttg tgctatgcaa atacaataaa ctggaaaaaa ctgtttggga cctccggtca
     3121 gaaaaccaaa attataagca acagaggtga aaacagctgc aaggccacag gccaggtctg
     3181 ccatgccttg tgctcccccg agggctgctg gggcccggag cccagggact gcgtctcttg
     3241 ccggaatgtc agccgaggca gggaatgcgt ggacaagtgc aaccttctgg agggtgagcc
     3301 aagggagttt gtggagaact ctgagtgcat acagtgccac ccagagtgcc tgcctcaggc
     3361 catgaacatc acctgcacag gacggggacc agacaactgt atccagtgtg cccactacat
     3421 tgacggcccc cactgcgtca agacctgccc ggcaggagtc atgggagaaa acaacaccct
     3481 ggtctggaag tacgcagacg ccggccatgt gtgccacctg tgccatccaa actgcaccta
     3541 cggatgcact gggccaggtc ttgaaggctg tccaacgaat gggcctaaga tcccgtccat
     3601 cgccactggg atggtggggg ccctcctctt gctgctggtg gtggccctgg ggatcggcct
     3661 cttcatgcga aggcgccaca tcgttcggaa gcgcacgctg cggaggctgc tgcaggagag
     3721 ggagcttgtg gagcctctta cacccagtgg agaagctccc aaccaagctc tcttgaggat
     3781 cttgaaggaa actgaattca aaaagatcaa agtgctgggc tccggtgcgt tcggcacggt
     3841 gtataaggga ctctggatcc cagaaggtga gaaagttaaa attcccgtcg ctatcaagga
     3901 attaagagaa gcaacatctc cgaaagccaa caaggaaatc ctcgatgaag cctacgtgat
     3961 ggcaatcgcc agcgtggaca acccccacgt gtgccgcctg ctgggcatct gcctcacctc
     4021 caccgtgcag ctcatcacgc agctcatgcc cttcggctgc ctcctggact atgtccggga
     4081 acacaaagac aatattggct cccagtacct gctcaactgg tgtgtgcaga tcgcaaaggg
     4141 catgaactac ttggaggacc gtcgcttggt gcaccgcgac ctggcagcca ggaacgtact
     4201 ggtgaaaaca ccgcagcatg tcaagatcac agattttggg ctggccaaac tgctgggtgc
     4261 ggaagagaaa gaataccatg cagaaggagg caaagtgcct atcaagtgga tggcattgga
     4321 atcaatttta cacagaatct atacccacca gagtgatgtc tggagctacg gggtgaccgt
     4381 ttgggagttg atgacctttg gatccaagcc atatgacgga atccctgcca gcgagatctc
     4441 ctccatcctg gagaaaggag aacgcctccc tcagccaccc atatgtacca tcgatgtcta
     4501 catgatcatg gtcaagtgct ggatgataga cgcagatagt cgcccaaagt tccgtgagtt
     4561 gatcatcgaa ttctccaaaa tggcccgaga cccccagcgc taccttgtca ttcaggggga
     4621 tgaaagaatg catttgccaa gtcctacaga ctccaacttc taccgtgccc tgatggatga
     4681 agaagacatg gacgacgtgg tggatgccga cgagtacctc atcccacagc agggcttctt
     4741 cagcagcccc tccacgtcac ggactcccct cctgagctct ctgagtgcaa ccagcaacaa
     4801 ttccaccgtg gcttgcattg atagaaatgg gctgcaaagc tgtcccatca aggaagacag
     4861 cttcttgcag cgatacagct cagaccccac aggcgccttg actgaggaca gcatagacga
     4921 caccttcctc ccagtgcctg aatacataaa ccagtccgtt cccaaaaggc ccgctggctc
     4981 tgtgcagaat cctgtctatc acaatcagcc tctgaacccc gcgcccagca gagacccaca
     5041 ctaccaggac ccccacagca ctgcagtggg caaccccgag tatctcaaca ctgtccagcc
     5101 cacctgtgtc aacagcacat tcgacagccc tgcccactgg gcccagaaag gcagccacca
     5161 aattagcctg gacaaccctg actaccagca ggacttcttt cccaaggaag ccaagccaaa
     5221 tggcatcttt aagggctcca cagctgaaaa tgcagaatac ctaagggtcg cgccacaaag
     5281 cagtgaattt attggagcat agaacccagc tttcttgtac aaagtggtga tatccaatta
     5341 accctcacta aagggttatg atatagtgag ttgttattcc ctatagtgag tcgtattacc
     5401 acccaacttt tctatacaaa gtggttgata tccagcacag tggcggccgc tcgagtctag
     5461 agggcccgcg gttcgaaggt aagcctatcc ctaaccctct cctcggtctc gattctacgc
     5521 gtaccggtta gtaatgagat ccctcccccc cccctaacgt tactggccga agccgcttgg
     5581 aataaggccg gtgtgcgttt gtctatatgt tattttccac catattgccg tcttttggca
     5641 atgtgagggc ccggaaacct ggccctgtct tcttgacgag cattcctagg ggtctttccc
     5701 ctctcgccaa aggaatgcaa ggtctgttga atgtcgtgaa ggaagcagtt cctctggaag
     5761 cttcttgaag acaaacaacg tctgtagcga ccctttgcag gcagcggaac cccccacctg
     5821 gcgacaggtg cctctgcggc caaaagccac gtgtataaga tacacctgca aaggcggcac
     5881 aaccccagtg ccacgttgtg agttggatag ttgtggaaag agtcaaatgg ctctcctcaa
     5941 gcgtattcaa caaggggctg aaggatgccc agaaggtacc ccattgtatg ggatctgatc
     6001 tggggcctcg gtgcacatgc tttacatgtg tttagtcgag gttaaaaaaa cgtctaggcc
     6061 ccccgaacca cggggacgtg gttttccttt gaaaaacacg atgataatat ggccacacat
     6121 atgaccgagt acaagcccac ggtgcgcctc gccacccgcg acgacgtccc cagggccgta
     6181 cgcaccctcg ccgccgcgtt cgccgactac cccgccacgc gccacaccgt cgatccggac
     6241 cgccacatcg agcgggtcac cgagctgcaa gaactcttcc tcacgcgcgt cgggctcgac
     6301 atcggcaagg tgtgggtcgc ggacgacggc gccgcggtgg cggtctggac cacgccggag
     6361 agcgtcgaag cgggggcggt gttcgccgag atcggcccgc gcatggccga gttgagcggt
     6421 tcccggctgg ccgcgcagca acagatggaa ggcctcctgg cgccgcaccg gcccaaggag
     6481 cccgcgtggt tcctggccac cgtcggcgtc tcgcccgacc accagggcaa gggtctgggc
     6541 agcgccgtcg tgctccccgg agtggaggcg gccgagcgcg ccggggtgcc cgccttcctg
     6601 gagacctccg cgccccgcaa cctccccttc tacgagcggc tcggcttcac cgtcaccgcc
     6661 gacgtcgagg tgcccgaagg accgcgcacc tggtgcatga cccgcaagcc cggtgcctaa
     6721 atcgatagat cctaatcaac ctctggatta caaaatttgt gaaagattga ctggtattct
     6781 taactatgtt gctcctttta cgctatgtgg atacgctgct ttaatgcctt tgtatcatgc
     6841 tattgcttcc cgtatggctt tcattttctc ctccttgtat aaatcctggt tgctgtctct
     6901 ttatgaggag ttgtggcccg ttgtcaggca acgtggcgtg gtgtgcactg tgtttgctga
     6961 cgcaaccccc actggttggg gcattgccac cacctgtcag ctcctttccg ggactttcgc
     7021 tttccccctc cctattgcca cggcggaact catcgccgcc tgccttgccc gctgctggac
     7081 aggggctcgg ctgttgggca ctgacaattc cgtggtgttg tcggggaaat catcgtcctt
     7141 tccttggctg ctcgcctgtg ttgccacctg gattctgcgc gggacgtcct tctgctacgt
     7201 cccttcggcc ctcaatccag cggaccttcc ttcccgcggc ctgctgccgg ctctgcggcc
     7261 tcttccgcgt cttcgccttc gccctcagac gagtcggatc tccctttggg ccgcctcccc
     7321 gcctgagatc ctttaagacc aatgacttac aaggcagctg tagatcttag ccacttttta
     7381 aaagaaaagg ggggactgga agggctaatt cactcccaac gaagacaaga tctgcttttt
     7441 gcttgtactg ggtctctctg gttagaccag atctgagcct gggagctctc tggctaacta
     7501 gggaacccac tgcttaagcc tcaataaagc ttgccttgag tgcttcaagt agtgtgtgcc
     7561 cgtctgttgt gtgactctgg taactagaga tccctcagac ccttttagtc agtgtggaaa
     7621 atctctagca gtagtagttc atgtcatctt attattcagt atttataact tgcaaagaaa
     7681 tgaatatcag agagtgagag gcccgggtta attaaggaaa gggctagatc attcttgaag
     7741 acgaaagggc ctcgtgatac gcctattttt ataggttaat gtcatgataa taatggtttc
     7801 ttagacgtca ggtggcactt ttcggggaaa tgtgcgcgga acccctattt gtttattttt
     7861 ctaaatacat tcaaatatgt atccgctcat gagacaataa ccctgataaa tgcttcaata
     7921 atattgaaaa aggaagagta tgagtattca acatttccgt gtcgccctta ttcccttttt
     7981 tgcggcattt tgccttcctg tttttgctca cccagaaacg ctggtgaaag taaaagatgc
     8041 tgaagatcag ttgggtgcac gagtgggtta catcgaactg gatctcaaca gcggtaagat
     8101 ccttgagagt tttcgccccg aagaacgttt tccaatgatg agcactttta aagttctgct
     8161 atgtggcgcg gtattatccc gtgttgacgc cgggcaagag caactcggtc gccgcataca
     8221 ctattctcag aatgacttgg ttgagtactc accagtcaca gaaaagcatc ttacggatgg
     8281 catgacagta agagaattat gcagtgctgc cataaccatg agtgataaca ctgcggccaa
     8341 cttacttctg acaacgatcg gaggaccgaa ggagctaacc gcttttttgc acaacatggg
     8401 ggatcatgta actcgccttg atcgttggga accggagctg aatgaagcca taccaaacga
     8461 cgagcgtgac accacgatgc ctgtagcaat ggcaacaacg ttgcgcaaac tattaactgg
     8521 cgaactactt actctagctt cccggcaaca attaatagac tggatggagg cggataaagt
     8581 tgcaggacca cttctgcgct cggcccttcc ggctggctgg tttattgctg ataaatctgg
     8641 agccggtgag cgtgggtctc gcggtatcat tgcagcactg gggccagatg gtaagccctc
     8701 ccgtatcgta gttatctaca cgacggggag tcaggcaact atggatgaac gaaatagaca
     8761 gatcgctgag ataggtgcct cactgattaa gcattggtaa ctgtcagacc aagtttactc
     8821 atatatactt tagattgatt taaaacttca tttttaattt aaaaggatct aggtgaagat
     8881 cctttttgat aatctcatga ccaaaatccc ttaacgtgag ttttcgttcc actgagcgtc
     8941 agaccccgta gaaaagatca aaggatcttc ttgagatcct ttttttctgc gcgtaatctg
     9001 ctgcttgcaa acaaaaaaac caccgctacc agcggtggtt tgtttgccgg atcaagagct
     9061 accaactctt tttccgaagg taactggctt cagcagagcg cagataccaa atactgttct
     9121 tctagtgtag ccgtagttag gccaccactt caagaactct gtagcaccgc ctacatacct
     9181 cgctctgcta atcctgttac cagtggctgc tgccagtggc gataagtcgt gtcttaccgg
     9241 gttggactca agacgatagt taccggataa ggcgcagcgg tcgggctgaa cggggggttc
     9301 gtgcacacag cccagcttgg agcgaacgac ctacaccgaa ctgagatacc tacagcgtga
     9361 gctatgagaa agcgccacgc ttcccgaagg gagaaaggcg gacaggtatc cggtaagcgg
     9421 cagggtcgga acaggagagc gcacgaggga gcttccaggg ggaaacgcct ggtatcttta
     9481 tagtcctgtc gggtttcgcc acctctgact tgagcgtcga tttttgtgat gctcgtcagg
     9541 ggggcggagc ctatggaaaa acgccagcaa cgcggccttt ttacggttcc tggccttttg
     9601 ctggcctttt gctcacatgt tctttcctgc gttatcccct gattctgtgg ataaccgtat
     9661 taccgccttt gagtgagctg ataccgctcg ccgcagccga acgaccgagc gcagcgagtc
     9721 agtgagcgag gaagcggaag agcgcccaat acgcaaaccg cctctccccg cgcgttggcc
     9781 gattcattaa tgcagcaagc tcatggctga ctaatttttt ttatttatgc agaggccgag
     9841 gccgcctcgg cctctgagct attccagaag tagtgaggag gcttttttgg aggcctaggc
     9901 ttttgcaaaa agctccccgt ggcacgacag gtttcccgac tggaaagcgg gcagtgagcg
     9961 caacgcaatt aatgtgagtt agctcactca ttaggcaccc caggctttac actttatgct
    10021 tccggctcgt atgttgtgtg gaattgtgag cggataacaa tttcacacag gaaacagcta
    10081 tgacatgatt acgaatttca caaataaagc atttttttca ctgcattcta gttgtggttt
    10141 gtccaaactc atcaatgtat cttatcatgt ctggatcaac tggataactc aagctaacca
    10201 aaatcatccc aaacttccca ccccataccc tattaccact gccaattacc tgtggtttca
    10261 tttactctaa acctgtgatt cctctgaatt attttcattt taaagaaatt gtatttgtta
    10321 aatatgtact acaaacttag tagttggaag ggctaattca ctcccaaaga agacaagata
    10381 tccttgatct gtggatctac cacacacaag gctacttccc tgattagcag aactacacac
    10441 cagggccagg ggtcagatat ccactgacct ttggatggtg ctacaagcta gtaccagttg
    10501 agccagataa ggtagaagag gccaataaag gagagaacac cagcttgtta caccctgtga
    10561 gcctgcatgg gatggatgac ccggagagag aagtgttaga gtggaggttt gacagccgcc
    10621 tagcatttca tcacgtggcc cgagagctgc atccggagta cttcaagaac tgctgatatc
    10681 gagcttgcta caagggactt tccgctgggg actttccagg gaggcgtggc ctgggcggga
    10741 ctggggagtg gcgagccctc agatcctgca tataagcagc tgctttttgc ctgtactggg
    10801 tctctctggt tagaccagat ctgagcctgg gagctctctg gctaactagg gaacccactg
    10861 cttaagcctc aataaagctt gccttgagtg cttcaagtag tgtgtgcccg tctgttgtgt
    10921 gactctggta actagagatc cctcagaccc ttttagtcag tgtggaaaat ctctagcagt
    10981 ggcgcccgaa cagggacttg aaagcgaaag ggaaaccaga ggagctctct cgacgcagga
    11041 ctcggcttgc tgaagcgcgc acggcaagag gcgaggggcg gcgactggtg agtacgccaa
    11101 aaattttgac tagcggaggc tagaaggaga gagatgggtg cgagagcgtc agtattaagc
    11161 gggggagaat tagatcgcga tgggaaaaaa ttcggttaag gccaggggga aagaaaaaat
    11221 ataaattaaa acatatagta tgggcaagca gggagctaga acgattcgca gttaatcctg
    11281 gcctgttaga aacatcagaa ggctgtagac aaatactggg acagctacaa ccatcccttc
    11341 agacaggatc agaagaactt agatcattat ataatacagt agcaaccctc tattgtgtgc
    11401 atcaaaggat agagataaaa gacaccaagg aagctttaga caagatagag gaagagcaaa
    11461 acaaaagtaa gaccaccgca cagcaagcgg ccggccgctg atcttcagac ctggaggagg
    11521 agatatgagg gacaattgga gaagtgaatt atataaatat aaagtagtaa aaattgaacc
    11581 attaggagta gcacccacca aggcaaagag aagagtggtg cagagagaaa aaagagcagt
    11641 gggaatagga gctttgttcc ttgggttctt gggagcagca ggaagcacta tgggcgcagc
    11701 gtcaatgacg ctgacggtac aggccagaca attattgtct ggtatagtgc agcagcagaa
    11761 caatttgctg agggctattg aggcgcaaca gcatctgttg caactcacag tctggggcat
    11821 caagcagctc caggcaagaa tcctggctgt ggaaagatac ctaaaggatc aacagctcct
    11881 ggggatttgg ggttgctctg gaaaactcat ttgcaccact gctgtgcctt ggaatgctag
    11941 ttggagtaat aaatctctgg aacagatttg gaatcacacg acctggatgg agtgggacag
    12001 agaaattaac aattacacaa gcttaataca ctccttaatt gaagaatcgc aaaaccagca
    12061 agaaaagaat gaacaagaat tattggaatt agataaatgg gcaagtttgt ggaattggtt
    12121 taacataa
//
