[The description below was written by a language model from this plasmid's Addgene catalogue record and the feature table of its GenBank file.]
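Description:
pHAGE-EGFR-M766_A767insAI is a 12.1 kb HIV-1-based lentiviral expression plasmid built on the pHAGE backbone, carrying a human EGFR open reading frame with the M766_A767insAI mutation, an in-frame insertion of alanine and isoleucine between residues 766 and 767. In bacteria it is maintained through a high-copy ColE1/pUC-type origin and selected with ampicillin via the beta-lactamase gene. The viral portion comprises a full-length HIV-1 LTR (annotated as a 3' LTR but positioned upstream, where it serves as the 5' LTR), the Psi packaging signal, the Rev response element for Rev-dependent nuclear export of the genomic RNA, the cPPT/CTS element, and a U3-deleted, self-inactivating 3' LTR that leaves the integrated provirus without LTR promoter activity. Packaging functions are not encoded on the plasmid and must be supplied in trans.

The expression cassette is driven by the strong constitutive human EF-1-alpha promoter, including its first intron. The EGFR insert was introduced by Gateway cloning and occupies the roughly 3.6 kb interval between the attB1 and attB2 sites, although the feature table does not annotate the coding sequence itself. Downstream lie short T3 and T7 promoter sequences, an attB4 site and a V5 epitope tag; the record does not indicate whether the tag is fused in frame to EGFR. An EMCV IRES then directs translation of puromycin N-acetyltransferase from the same transcript, so puromycin selection enriches for transduced cells expressing the insert, and a WPRE enhances transcript expression. The plasmid comes from a collection made for the systematic functional annotation of somatic cancer mutations, and is suited to stably expressing this EGFR variant in mammalian cells to assess its functional effects.
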