Addgene plasmid #116279: pHAGE-EGFR-M766_A767insAI
Purpose: Lentiviral expression of EGFR M766_A767insAI
Depositing lab: Gordon Mills & Kenneth Scott. Depositing organization: Baylor College of Medicine. Publication: Systematic Functional Annotation of Somatic Mutations in Cancer. Ng PK, Li J, Jeong KJ, Shao S, Chen H, Tsang YH, Sengupta S, Wang Z, Bhavana VH, Tran R, Soewito S, Minussi DC, Moreno D, Kong K, Dogruluk T, Lu H, Gao J, Tokheim C, Zhou DC, Johnson AM, Zeng J, Ip CKM, Ju Z, Wester M, Yu S, Li Y, Vellano CP, Schultz N, Karchin R, Ding L, Lu Y, Cheung LWT, Chen K, Shaw KR, Meric-Bernstam F, Scott KL, Yi S, Sahni N, Liang H, Mills GB. Cancer Cell. 2018 Mar 12;33(3):450-462.e10. doi: 10.1016/j.ccell.2018.01.021. PubMed 29533785.
Backbone
  Vector backbone: pHAGE
  Vector type: Lentiviral
Growth in bacteria
  Bacterial resistance: Ampicillin, 100 μg/mL
  Growth temperature: 37°C
  Growth strain: Stbl3
  Copy number: High Copy
Gene/Insert
  Gene/Insert name: EGFR
  Species: H. sapiens (human)
  Mutation: M766_A767insAI
  Entrez Gene: EGFR (a.k.a. ERBB, ERBB1, ERRP, HER1, NISBD2, NNCIS, PIG61, mENA)
  Cloning method: Gateway Cloning
Terms and licenses: Academic/Nonprofit Terms; Industry Terms: Not Available to Industry
How to cite: pHAGE-EGFR-M766_A767insAI was a gift from Gordon Mills & Kenneth Scott (Addgene plasmid # 116279 ; http://n2t.net/addgene:116279 ; RRID:Addgene_116279)
