>Addgene plasmid #116279 | pHAGE-EGFR-M766_A767insAI | depositor partial sequence | sequence record 219153 | insert
ATGCGACCCTCCGGGACGGCCGGGGCAGCGCTCCTGGCGCTGCTGGCTGCGCTCTGCCCGGCGAGTCGGG
CTCTGGAGGAAAAGAAAGTTTGCCAAGGCACGAGTAACAAGCTCACGCAGTTGGGCACTTTTGAAGATCA
TTTTCTCAGCCTCCAGAGGATGTTCAATAACTGTGAGGTGGTCCTTGGGAATTTGGAAATTACCTATGTG
CAGAGGAATTATGATCTTTCCTTCTTAAAGACCATCCAGGAGGTGGCTGGTTATGTCCTCATTGCCCTCA
ACACAGTGGAGCGAATTCCTTTGGAAAACCTGCAGATCATCAGAGGAAATATGTACTACGAAAATTCCTA
TGCCTTAGCAGTCTTATCTAACTATGATGCAAATAAAACCGGACTGAAGGAGCTGCCCATGAGAAATTTA
CAGGAAATCCTGCATGGCGCCGTGCGGTTCAGCAACAACCCTGCCCTGTGCAACGTGGAGAGCATCCAGT
GGCGGGACATAGTCAGCAGTGACTTTCTCAGCAACATGTCGATGGACTTCCAGAACCACCTGGGCAGCTG
CCAAAAGTGTGATCCAAGCTGTCCCAATGGGAGCTGCTGGGGTGCAGGAGAGGAGAACTGCCAGAAACTG
ACCAAAATCATCTGTGCCCAGCAGTGCTCCGGGCGCTGCCGTGGCAAGTCCCCCAGTGACTGCTGCCACA
ACCAGTGTGCTGCAGGCTGCACAGGCCCCCGGGAGAGCGACTGCCTGGTCTGCCGCAAATTCCGAGACGA
AGCCACGTGCAAGGACACCTGCCCCCCACTCATGCTCTACAACCCCACCACGTACCAGATGGATGTGAAC
CCCGAGGGCAAATACAGCTTTGGTGCCACCTGCGTGAAGAAGTGTCCCCGTAATTATGTGGTGACAGATC
ACGGCTCGTGCGTCCGAGCCTGTGGGGCCGACAGCTATGAGATGGAGGAAGACGGCGTCCGCAAGTGTAA
GAAGTGCGAAGGGCCTTGCCGCAAAGTGTGTAACGGAATAGGTATTGGTGAATTTAAAGACTCACTCTCC
ATAAATGCTACGAATATTAAACACTTCAAAAACTGCACCTCCATCAGTGGCGATCTCCACATCCTGCCGG
TGGCATTTAGGGGTGACTCCTTCACACATACTCCTCCTCTGGATCCACAGGAACTGGATATTCTGAAAAC
CGTAAAGGAAATCACAGGGTTTTTGCTGATTCAGGCTTGGCCTGAAAACAGGACGGACCTCCATGCCTTT
GAGAACCTAGAAATCATACGCGGCAGGACCAAGCAACATGGTCAGTTTTCTCTTGCAGTCGTCAGCCTGA
ACATAACATCCTTGGGATTACGCTCCCTCAAGGAGATAAGTGATGGAGATGTGATAATTTCAGGAAACAA
AAATTTGTGCTATGCAAATACAATAAACTGGAAAAAACTGTTTGGGACCTCCGGTCAGAAAACCAAAATT
ATAAGCAACAGAGGTGAAAACAGCTGCAAGGCCACAGGCCAGGTCTGCCATGCCTTGTGCTCCCCCGAGG
GCTGCTGGGGCCCGGAGCCCAGGGACTGCGTCTCTTGCCGGAATGTCAGCCGAGGCAGGGAATGCGTGGA
CAAGTGCAACCTTCTGGAGGGTGAGCCAAGGGAGTTTGTGGAGAACTCTGAGTGCATACAGTGCCACCCA
GAGTGCCTGCCTCAGGCCATGAACATCACCTGCACAGGACGGGGACCAGACAACTGTATCCAGTGTGCCC
ACTACATTGACGGCCCCCACTGCGTCAAGACCTGCCCGGCAGGAGTCATGGGAGAAAACAACACCCTGGT
CTGGAAGTACGCAGACGCCGGCCATGTGTGCCACCTGTGCCATCCAAACTGCACCTACGGATGCACTGGG
CCAGGTCTTGAAGGCTGTCCAACGAATGGGCCTAAGATCCCGTCCATCGCCACTGGGATGGTGGGGGCCC
TCCTCTTGCTGCTGGTGGTGGCCCTGGGGATCGGCCTCTTCATGCGAAGGCGCCACATCGTTCGGAAGCG
CACGCTGCGGAGGCTGCTGCAGGAGAGGGAGCTTGTGGAGCCTCTTACACCCAGTGGAGAAGCTCCCAAC
CAAGCTCTCTTGAGGATCTTGAAGGAAACTGAATTCAAAAAGATCAAAGTGCTGGGCTCCGGTGCGTTCG
GCACGGTGTATAAGGGACTCTGGATCCCAGAAGGTGAGAAAGTTAAAATTCCCGTCGCTATCAAGGAATT
AAGAGAAGCAACATCTCCGAAAGCCAACAAGGAAATCCTCGATGAAGCCTACGTGATGGCAATCGCCAGC
GTGGACAACCCCCACGTGTGCCGCCTGCTGGGCATCTGCCTCACCTCCACCGTGCAGCTCATCACGCAGC
TCATGCCCTTCGGCTGCCTCCTGGACTATGTCCGGGAACACAAAGACAATATTGGCTCCCAGTACCTGCT
CAACTGGTGTGTGCAGATCGCAAAGGGCATGAACTACTTGGAGGACCGTCGCTTGGTGCACCGCGACCTG
GCAGCCAGGAACGTACTGGTGAAAACACCGCAGCATGTCAAGATCACAGATTTTGGGCTGGCCAAACTGC
TGGGTGCGGAAGAGAAAGAATACCATGCAGAAGGAGGCAAAGTGCCTATCAAGTGGATGGCATTGGAATC
AATTTTACACAGAATCTATACCCACCAGAGTGATGTCTGGAGCTACGGGGTGACCGTTTGGGAGTTGATG
ACCTTTGGATCCAAGCCATATGACGGAATCCCTGCCAGCGAGATCTCCTCCATCCTGGAGAAAGGAGAAC
GCCTCCCTCAGCCACCCATATGTACCATCGATGTCTACATGATCATGGTCAAGTGCTGGATGATAGACGC
AGATAGTCGCCCAAAGTTCCGTGAGTTGATCATCGAATTCTCCAAAATGGCCCGAGACCCCCAGCGCTAC
CTTGTCATTCAGGGGGATGAAAGAATGCATTTGCCAAGTCCTACAGACTCCAACTTCTACCGTGCCCTGA
TGGATGAAGAAGACATGGACGACGTGGTGGATGCCGACGAGTACCTCATCCCACAGCAGGGCTTCTTCAG
CAGCCCCTCCACGTCACGGACTCCCCTCCTGAGCTCTCTGAGTGCAACCAGCAACAATTCCACCGTGGCT
TGCATTGATAGAAATGGGCTGCAAAGCTGTCCCATCAAGGAAGACAGCTTCTTGCAGCGATACAGCTCAG
ACCCCACAGGCGCCTTGACTGAGGACAGCATAGACGACACCTTCCTCCCAGTGCCTGAATACATAAACCA
GTCCGTTCCCAAAAGGCCCGCTGGCTCTGTGCAGAATCCTGTCTATCACAATCAGCCTCTGAACCCCGCG
CCCAGCAGAGACCCACACTACCAGGACCCCCACAGCACTGCAGTGGGCAACCCCGAGTATCTCAACACTG
TCCAGCCCACCTGTGTCAACAGCACATTCGACAGCCCTGCCCACTGGGCCCAGAAAGGCAGCCACCAAAT
TAGCCTGGACAACCCTGACTACCAGCAGGACTTCTTTCCCAAGGAAGCCAAGCCAAATGGCATCTTTAAG
GGCTCCACAGCTGAAAATGCAGAATACCTAAGGGTCGCGCCACAAAGCAGTGAATTTATTGGAGCATGA
